Addgene plasmid #234724: pCAG-eCas9-T2A-EGFP-U6-gRNA-no ITR and f1 ori
Purpose: (Empty Backbone) All-in-one CRISPR/Cas9 vector with high-fidelity eSpCas9 expression in neurons. The plasmid lacks AAV2 ITR and f1 ori elements, enabling more efficient transfection and expression.
Depositing lab: Kirill Martemyanov. Depositing organization: UF Scripps Biomedical Research. Publication: Efficient in vivo labeling of endogenous proteins with SMART delineates retina cellular and synaptic organization. Zhao C, Cao Y, Ibrahim N, Wang Y, Martemyanov KA. Nat Commun. 2025 Apr 22;16(1):3768. doi: 10.1038/s41467-025-58945-6. PubMed 40263339.
Backbone
  Vector backbone: pCAG-eCas9-GFP-U6-gRNA
  Backbone manufacturer: Jizhong Zou, Addgene plasmid #79145
  Backbone size (bp): 9413
  Modifications to backbone: The AAV2 ITR and f1 ori elements were removed.
  Vector type: Mammalian Expression, CRISPR
  Promoter: CAG promoter
  Tag / fusion protein: T2A-GFP
Growth in bacteria
  Bacterial resistance: Ampicillin, 100 μg/mL
  Growth temperature: 37°C
  Growth strain: DH5alpha
  Copy number: High Copy
Gene/Insert
  Cloning method: Restriction Enzyme
Terms and licenses: Academic/Nonprofit Terms; Industry Terms: Not Available to Industry
How to cite: pCAG-eCas9-T2A-EGFP-U6-gRNA-no ITR and f1 ori was a gift from Kirill Martemyanov (Addgene plasmid # 234724 ; http://n2t.net/addgene:234724 ; RRID:Addgene_234724)
