[The description below was written by a language model from this plasmid's Addgene catalogue record and pLannotate feature annotations shown in this document.]
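Description:
pCAG-eCas9-T2A-EGFP-U6-gRNA-no ITR and f1 ori is an all-in-one mammalian CRISPR/Cas9 expression plasmid distributed as an empty backbone, meaning no target-specific guide sequence is recorded as installed. It derives from pCAG-eCas9-GFP-U6-gRNA, from which the AAV2 inverted terminal repeat and the f1 phage origin were removed. According to the record, this trimming allows more efficient transfection and expression. Consistent with that, the annotated sequence of about 9.4 kb shows no ITR or f1 ori features. The plasmid is propagated in E. coli through a high-copy ColE1/pUC-type origin and selected with ampicillin via the β-lactamase gene and its own promoter.

The payload comprises two transcription units. A human U6 RNA polymerase III promoter sits upstream of the Streptococcus pyogenes guide RNA scaffold, with a short gap between them where a spacer would presumably be introduced by restriction cloning. A second, partial scaffold fragment is annotated just downstream. The other unit is driven by the CAG promoter (CMV enhancer, chicken β-actin promoter and chimeric intron), which gives strong constitutive expression. It encodes the high-fidelity eSpCas9 variant, which the annotation tool labels as contiguous N- and C-terminal Cas9 portions forming one full-length coding region. This is followed by a nucleoplasmin nuclear localization signal, a T2A self-cleaving peptide (stated in the catalogue fields but not annotated) and EGFP, and it ends at a bGH polyadenylation signal. T2A lets Cas9 and EGFP be made as separate proteins from one transcript, so green fluorescence marks nuclease-expressing cells.

The stated use is high-fidelity genome editing in neurons by plasmid delivery, and the associated work concerns in vivo labelling of endogenous proteins in the retina.
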