Features (pLannotate 1.2.2; 14 found; start..end, strand, type, name):
      1..241     +  promoter       U6 promoter: RNA polymerase III promoter for human U6 snRNA
    268..343     +  misc_RNA       gRNA scaffold: guide RNA scaffold for the Streptococcus pyogenes CRISPR/Cas9 system
    350..393     +  misc_RNA       gRNA scaffold (fragment): guide RNA scaffold for the Streptococcus pyogenes CRISPR/Cas9 system
    523..826     +  enhancer       CMV enhancer: human cytomegalovirus immediate early enhancer
    828..1103    +  promoter       chicken β-actin promoter: No description available
   1104..2120    +  intron         chimeric intron: chimera between introns from chicken β-actin and rabbit β-globin
   2321..3922    +  CDS            Cas9(N): N-terminal portion of Streptococcus pyogenes Cas9 (Zetsche et al., 2015)
   3923..6421    +  CDS            Cas9(C): C-terminal portion of Streptococcus pyogenes Cas9 (Zetsche et al., 2015)
   6422..6469    +  CDS            nucleoplasmin NLS: bipartite nuclear localization signal from nucleoplasmin
   6539..7252    +  CDS            EGFP: EGFP is a basic (constitutively fluorescent) green fluorescent protein published in 1996, derived from Aequorea victoria. It is reported to be a rapidly-maturing weak dimer with moderate acid sensitivity.
   7286..7397    +  polyA_signal   bGH poly(A) signal: bovine growth hormone polyadenylation signal
   7624..7728    +  promoter       AmpR promoter: bla
   7729..8589    +  CDS            AmpR: β-lactamase; bla; confers resistance to ampicillin, carbenicillin, and related antibiotics
   8760..9348    +  rep_origin     ori: high-copy-number ColE1/pMB1/pBR322/pUC origin of replication
>Addgene plasmid #234724 | pCAG-eCas9-T2A-EGFP-U6-gRNA-no ITR and f1 ori | addgene full sequence | sequence record 466565 | Addgene NGS Result
GAGGGCCTATTTCCCATGATTCCTTCATATTTGCATATACGATACAAGGCTGTTAGAGAGATAATTGGAA
TTAATTTGACTGTAAACACAAAGATATTAGTACAAAATACGTGACGTAGAAAGTAATAATTTCTTGGGTA
GTTTGCAGTTTTAAAATTATGTTTTAAAATGGACTATCATATGCTTACCGTAACTTGAAAGTATTTCGAT
TTCTTGGCTTTATATATCTTGTGGAAAGGACGAAACACCGGGTCTTCGAGAAGACCTGTTTTAGAGCTAG
AAATAGCAAGTTAAAATAAGGCTAGTCCGTTATCAACTTGAAAAAGTGGCACCGAGTCGGTGCTTTTTTG
TTTTAGAGCTAGAAATAGCAAGTTAAAATAAGGCTAGTCCGTTTTTAGCGCGTGCGCCAATTCTGCAGAC
AAATGGCTCTAGTAACGGCCGCCAGTGTGCTGGAATTCAGGCTAGTTATTAATAGTAATCAATTACGGGG
TCATTAGTTCATAGCCCATATATGGAGTTCCGCGTTACATAACTTACGGTAAATGGCCCGCCTGGCTGAC
CGCCCAACGACCCCCGCCCATTGACGTCAATAATGACGTATGTTCCCATAGTAACGCCAATAGGGACTTT
CCATTGACGTCAATGGGTGGAGTATTTACGGTAAACTGCCCACTTGGCAGTACATCAAGTGTATCATATG
CCAAGTACGCCCCCTATTGACGTCAATGACGGTAAATGGCCCGCCTGGCATTATGCCCAGTACATGACCT
TATGGGACTTTCCTACTTGGCAGTACATCTACGTATTAGTCATCGCTATTACCATGGTCGAGGTGAGCCC
CACGTTCTGCTTCACTCTCCCCATCTCCCCCCCCTCCCCACCCCCAATTTTGTATTTATTTATTTTTTAA
TTATTTTGTGCAGCGATGGGGGCGGGGGGGGGGGGGGGCGGGCCCCGGGGGGGGGGGGCGGGGCGAGGGG
CGGGGCGGGGCGAGGCGGAGAGGTGCGGCGGCAGCCAATCAGAGCGGCGCGCTCCGAAAGTTTCCTTTTA
TGGCGAGGCGGCGGCGGCGGCGGCCCTATAAAAAGCGAAGCGCGCGGCGGGCGGGAGTCGCTGCGCGCTG
CCTTCGCCCCGTGCCCCGCTCCGCCGCCGCCTCGCGCCGCCCGCCCCGGCTCTGACTGACCGCGTTACTC
CCACAGGTGAGCGGGCGGGACGGCCCTTCTCCTCCGGGCTGTAATTAGCGCTTGGTTTAATGACGGCTTG
TTTCTTTTCTGTGGCTGCGTGAAAGCCTTGAGGGGCTCCGGGAGGGCCCTTTGTGCGGGGGGAGCGGCTC
GGGGGGTGCGTGCGTGTGTGTGTGCGTGGGGAGCGCCGCGTGCGGCTCCGCGCTGCCCGGCGGCTGTGAG
CGCTGCGGGCGCGGCGCGGGGCTTTGTGCGCTCCGCAGTGTGCGCGAGGGGAGCGCGGCCGGGGGCGGTG
CCCCGCGGTGCGGGGGGGGCTGCGAGGGGAACAAAGGCTGCGTGCGGGGTGTGTGCGTGGGGGGGTGAGC
AGGGGGTGTGGGCGCGTCGGTCGGGCTGCAACCCCCCCTGCACCCCCCTCCCCGAGTTGCTGAGCACGGC
CCGGCTTCGGGTGCGGGGCTCCGTACGGGGCGTGGCGCGGGGCTCGCCGTGCCGGGCGGGGGGTGGCGGC
AGGTGGGGGTGCCGGGCGGGGCGGGGCCGCCTCGGGCCGGGGAGGGCTCGGGGGAGGGGCGCGGCGGCCC
CCGGAGCGCCGGCGGCTGTCGAGGCGCGGCGAGCCGCAGCCATTGCCTTTTATGGTAATCGTGCGAGAGG
GCGCAGGGACTTCCTTTGTCCCAAATCTGTGCGGAGCCGAAATCTGGGAGGCGCCGCCGCACCCCCTCTA
GCGGGCGCGGGGCGAAGCGGTGCGGCGCCGGCAGGAAGGAAATGGGCGGGGAGGGCCTTCGTGCGTCGCC
GCGCCGCCGTCCCCTTCTCCCTCTCCAGCCTCGGGGCTGTCCGCGGGGGGACGGCTGCCTTCGGGGGGGA
CGGGGCAGGGCGGGGTTCGGCTTCTGGCGTGTGACCGGCGGCTCTAGAGCCTCTGCTAACCATGTTCATG
CCTTCTTCTTTTTCCTACAGCTCCTGGGCAACGTGCTGGTTATTGTGCTGTCTCATCATTTTGGCAAAGA
ATTCCTGAATTCTGCAGATCCGGTGCCACCATGGACTATAAGGACCACGACGGAGACTACAAGGATCATG
ATATTGATTACAAAGACGATGACGATAAGATGGCCCCAAAGAAGAAGCGGAAGGTCGGTATCCACGGAGT
CCCAGCAGCCGACAAGAAGTACAGCATCGGCCTGGACATCGGCACCAACTCTGTGGGCTGGGCCGTGATC
ACCGACGAGTACAAGGTGCCCAGCAAGAAATTCAAGGTGCTGGGCAACACCGACCGGCACAGCATCAAGA
AGAACCTGATCGGAGCCCTGCTGTTCGACAGCGGCGAAACAGCCGAGGCCACCCGGCTGAAGAGAACCGC
CAGAAGAAGATACACCAGACGGAAGAACCGGATCTGCTATCTGCAAGAGATCTTCAGCAACGAGATGGCC
AAGGTGGACGACAGCTTCTTCCACAGACTGGAAGAGTCCTTCCTGGTGGAAGAGGATAAGAAGCACGAGC
GGCACCCCATCTTCGGCAACATCGTGGACGAGGTGGCCTACCACGAGAAGTACCCCACCATCTACCACCT
GAGAAAGAAACTGGTGGACAGCACCGACAAGGCCGACCTGCGGCTGATCTATCTGGCCCTGGCCCACATG
ATCAAGTTCCGGGGCCACTTCCTGATCGAGGGCGACCTGAACCCCGACAACAGCGACGTGGACAAGCTGT
TCATCCAGCTGGTGCAGACCTACAACCAGCTGTTCGAGGAAAACCCCATCAACGCCAGCGGCGTGGACGC
CAAGGCCATCCTGTCTGCCAGACTGAGCAAGAGCAGACGGCTGGAAAATCTGATCGCCCAGCTGCCCGGC
GAGAAGAAGAATGGCCTGTTCGGAAACCTGATTGCCCTGAGCCTGGGCCTGACCCCCAACTTCAAGAGCA
ACTTCGACCTGGCCGAGGATGCCAAACTGCAGCTGAGCAAGGACACCTACGACGACGACCTGGACAACCT
GCTGGCCCAGATCGGCGACCAGTACGCCGACCTGTTTCTGGCCGCCAAGAACCTGTCCGACGCCATCCTG
CTGAGCGACATCCTGAGAGTGAACACCGAGATCACCAAGGCCCCCCTGAGCGCCTCTATGATCAAGAGAT
ACGACGAGCACCACCAGGACCTGACCCTGCTGAAAGCTCTCGTGCGGCAGCAGCTGCCTGAGAAGTACAA
AGAGATTTTCTTCGACCAGAGCAAGAACGGCTACGCCGGCTACATTGACGGCGGAGCCAGCCAGGAAGAG
TTCTACAAGTTCATCAAGCCCATCCTGGAAAAGATGGACGGCACCGAGGAACTGCTCGTGAAGCTGAACA
GAGAGGACCTGCTGCGGAAGCAGCGGACCTTCGACAACGGCAGCATCCCCCACCAGATCCACCTGGGAGA
GCTGCACGCCATTCTGCGGCGGCAGGAAGATTTTTACCCATTCCTGAAGGACAACCGGGAAAAGATCGAG
AAGATCCTGACCTTCCGCATCCCCTACTACGTGGGCCCTCTGGCCAGGGGAAACAGCAGATTCGCCTGGA
TGACCAGAAAGAGCGAGGAAACCATCACCCCCTGGAACTTCGAGGAAGTGGTGGACAAGGGCGCTTCCGC
CCAGAGCTTCATCGAGCGGATGACCAACTTCGATAAGAACCTGCCCAACGAGAAGGTGCTGCCCAAGCAC
AGCCTGCTGTACGAGTACTTCACCGTGTATAACGAGCTGACCAAAGTGAAATACGTGACCGAGGGAATGA
GAAAGCCCGCCTTCCTGAGCGGCGAGCAGAAAAAGGCCATCGTGGACCTGCTGTTCAAGACCAACCGGAA
AGTGACCGTGAAGCAGCTGAAAGAGGACTACTTCAAGAAAATCGAGTGCTTCGACTCCGTGGAAATCTCC
GGCGTGGAAGATCGGTTCAACGCCTCCCTGGGCACATACCACGATCTGCTGAAAATTATCAAGGACAAGG
ACTTCCTGGACAATGAGGAAAACGAGGACATTCTGGAAGATATCGTGCTGACCCTGACACTGTTTGAGGA
CAGAGAGATGATCGAGGAACGGCTGAAAACCTATGCCCACCTGTTCGACGACAAAGTGATGAAGCAGCTG
AAGCGGCGGAGATACACCGGCTGGGGCAGGCTGAGCCGGAAGCTGATCAACGGCATCCGGGACAAGCAGT
CCGGCAAGACAATCCTGGATTTCCTGAAGTCCGACGGCTTCGCCAACAGAAACTTCATGCAGCTGATCCA
CGACGACAGCCTGACCTTTAAAGAGGACATCCAGAAAGCCCAGGTGTCCGGCCAGGGCGATAGCCTGCAC
GAGCACATTGCCAATCTGGCCGGCAGCCCCGCCATTAAGAAGGGCATCCTGCAGACAGTGAAGGTGGTGG
ACGAGCTCGTGAAAGTGATGGGCCGGCACAAGCCCGAGAACATCGTGATCGAAATGGCCAGAGAGAACCA
GACCACCCAGAAGGGACAGAAGAACAGCCGCGAGAGAATGAAGCGGATCGAAGAGGGCATCAAAGAGCTG
GGCAGCCAGATCCTGAAAGAACACCCCGTGGAAAACACCCAGCTGCAGAACGAGAAGCTGTACCTGTACT
ACCTGCAGAATGGGCGGGATATGTACGTGGACCAGGAACTGGACATCAACCGGCTGTCCGACTACGATGT
GGACCATATCGTGCCTCAGAGCTTTCTGGCCGACGACTCCATCGACAACAAGGTGCTGACCAGAAGCGAC
AAGAACCGGGGCAAGAGCGACAACGTGCCCTCCGAAGAGGTCGTGAAGAAGATGAAGAACTACTGGCGGC
AGCTGCTGAACGCCAAGCTGATTACCCAGAGAAAGTTCGACAATCTGACCAAGGCCGAGAGAGGCGGCCT
GAGCGAACTGGATAAGGCCGGCTTCATCAAGAGACAGCTGGTGGAAACCCGGCAGATCACAAAGCACGTG
GCACAGATCCTGGACTCCCGGATGAACACTAAGTACGACGAGAATGACAAGCTGATCCGGGAAGTGAAAG
TGATCACCCTGAAGTCCAAGCTGGTGTCCGATTTCCGGAAGGATTTCCAGTTTTACAAAGTGCGCGAGAT
CAACAACTACCACCACGCCCACGACGCCTACCTGAACGCCGTCGTGGGAACCGCCCTGATCAAAAAGTAC
CCTGCGCTGGAAAGCGAGTTCGTGTACGGCGACTACAAGGTGTACGACGTGCGGAAGATGATCGCCAAGA
GCGAGCAGGAAATCGGCAAGGCTACCGCCAAGTACTTCTTCTACAGCAACATCATGAACTTTTTCAAGAC
CGAGATTACCCTGGCCAACGGCGAGATCCGGAAGGCGCCTCTGATCGAGACAAACGGCGAAACCGGGGAG
ATCGTGTGGGATAAGGGCCGGGATTTTGCCACCGTGCGGAAAGTGCTGAGCATGCCCCAAGTGAATATCG
TGAAAAAGACCGAGGTGCAGACAGGCGGCTTCAGCAAAGAGTCTATCCTGCCCAAGAGGAACAGCGATAA
GCTGATCGCCAGAAAGAAGGACTGGGACCCTAAGAAGTACGGCGGCTTCGACAGCCCCACCGTGGCCTAT
TCTGTGCTGGTGGTGGCCAAAGTGGAAAAGGGCAAGTCCAAGAAACTGAAGAGTGTGAAAGAGCTGCTGG
GGATCACCATCATGGAAAGAAGCAGCTTCGAGAAGAATCCCATCGACTTTCTGGAAGCCAAGGGCTACAA
AGAAGTGAAAAAGGACCTGATCATCAAGCTGCCTAAGTACTCCCTGTTCGAGCTGGAAAACGGCCGGAAG
AGAATGCTGGCCTCTGCCGGCGAACTGCAGAAGGGAAACGAACTGGCCCTGCCCTCCAAATATGTGAACT
TCCTGTACCTGGCCAGCCACTATGAGAAGCTGAAGGGCTCCCCCGAGGATAATGAGCAGAAACAGCTGTT
TGTGGAACAGCACAAGCACTACCTGGACGAGATCATCGAGCAGATCAGCGAGTTCTCCAAGAGAGTGATC
CTGGCCGACGCTAATCTGGACAAAGTGCTGTCCGCCTACAACAAGCACCGGGATAAGCCCATCAGAGAGC
AGGCCGAGAATATCATCCACCTGTTTACCCTGACCAATCTGGGAGCCCCTGCCGCCTTCAAGTACTTTGA
CACCACCATCGACCGGAAGAGGTACACCAGCACCAAAGAGGTGCTGGACGCCACCCTGATCCACCAGAGC
ATCACCGGCCTGTACGAGACACGGATCGACCTGTCTCAGCTGGGAGGCGACAAAAGGCCGGCGGCCACGA
AAAAGGCCGGCCAGGCAAAAAAGAAAAAGGAATTCGGCAGTGGAGAGGGCAGAGGAAGTCTGCTAACATG
CGGTGACGTCGAGGAGAATCCTGGCCCAGTGAGCAAGGGCGAGGAGCTGTTCACCGGGGTGGTGCCCATC
CTGGTCGAGCTGGACGGCGACGTAAACGGCCACAAGTTCAGCGTGTCCGGCGAGGGCGAGGGCGATGCCA
CCTACGGCAAGCTGACCCTGAAGTTCATCTGCACCACCGGCAAGCTGCCCGTGCCCTGGCCCACCCTCGT
GACCACCCTGACCTACGGCGTGCAGTGCTTCAGCCGCTACCCCGACCACATGAAGCAGCACGACTTCTTC
AAGTCCGCCATGCCCGAAGGCTACGTCCAGGAGCGCACCATCTTCTTCAAGGACGACGGCAACTACAAGA
CCCGCGCCGAGGTGAAGTTCGAGGGCGACACCCTGGTGAACCGCATCGAGCTGAAGGGCATCGACTTCAA
GGAGGACGGCAACATCCTGGGGCACAAGCTGGAGTACAACTACAACAGCCACAACGTCTATATCATGGCC
GACAAGCAGAAGAACGGCATCAAGGTGAACTTCAAGATCCGCCACAACATCGAGGACGGCAGCGTGCAGC
TCGCCGACCACTACCAGCAGAACACCCCCATCGGCGACGGCCCCGTGCTGCTGCCCGACAACCACTACCT
GAGCACCCAGTCCGCCCTGAGCAAAGACCCCAACGAGAAGCGCGATCACATGGTCCTGCTGGAGTTCGTG
ACCGCCGCCGGGATCACTCTCGGCATGGACGAGCTGTACAAGGAATTCTAACTAGAGCTCGCTGATCAGC
CTCGACTGTGCCTTCTAGTTGCCAGCCATCTGTTGTTTGCCCCTCCCCCGTGCCTTCCTTGACCCTGGAA
GGTGCCACTCCCACTGTCCTTTCCTAATAAAATGAGGAAATTGCATCGCATTGTCTGAGTAGGTGTCATT
CTATTCTGGGGGGTGGGGTGGGGCAGGACAGCAAGGGGGAGGATTGGGAAGAGAATAGCAGGCATGCTGG
GGAGCGGCCGCATGCCTGACCAATGCAGAGTCGCGCGAGACGAAAGGGCCTCGTGATACGCCTATTTTTA
TAGGTTAATGTCATGATAATAATGGTTTCTTAGACGTCAGGTGGCACTTTTCGGGGAAATGTGCGCGGAA
CCCCTATTTGTTTATTTTTCTAAATACATTCAAATATGTATCCGCTCATGAGACAATAACCCTGATAAAT
GCTTCAATAATATTGAAAAAGGAAGAGTATGAGTATTCAACATTTCCGTGTCGCCCTTATTCCCTTTTTT
GCGGCATTTTGCCTTCCTGTTTTTGCTCACCCAGAAACGCTGGTGAAAGTAAAAGATGCTGAAGATCAGT
TGGGTGCACGAGTGGGTTACATCGAACTGGATCTCAACAGCGGTAAGATCCTTGAGAGTTTTCGCCCCGA
AGAACGTTTTCCAATGATGAGCACTTTTAAAGTTCTGCTATGTGGCGCGGTATTATCCCGTATTGACGCC
GGGCAAGAGCAACTCGGTCGCCGCATACACTATTCTCAGAATGACTTGGTTGAGTACTCACCAGTCACAG
AAAAGCATCTTACGGATGGCATGACAGTAAGAGAATTATGCAGTGCTGCCATAACCATGAGTGATAACAC
TGCGGCCAACTTACTTCTGACAACGATCGGAGGACCGAAGGAGCTAACCGCTTTTTTGCACAACATGGGG
GATCATGTAACTCGCCTTGATCGTTGGGAACCGGAGCTGAATGAAGCCATACCAAACGACGAGCGTGACA
CCACGATGCCTGTAGCAATGGCAACAACGTTGCGCAAACTATTAACTGGCGAACTACTTACTCTAGCTTC
CCGGCAACAATTAATAGACTGGATGGAGGCGGATAAAGTTGCAGGACCACTTCTGCGCTCGGCCCTTCCG
GCTGGCTGGTTTATTGCTGATAAATCTGGAGCCGGTGAGCGTGGAAGCCGCGGTATCATTGCAGCACTGG
GGCCAGATGGTAAGCCCTCCCGTATCGTAGTTATCTACACGACGGGGAGTCAGGCAACTATGGATGAACG
AAATAGACAGATCGCTGAGATAGGTGCCTCACTGATTAAGCATTGGTAACTGTCAGACCAAGTTTACTCA
TATATACTTTAGATTGATTTAAAACTTCATTTTTAATTTAAAAGGATCTAGGTGAAGATCCTTTTTGATA
ATCTCATGACCAAAATCCCTTAACGTGAGTTTTCGTTCCACTGAGCGTCAGACCCCGTAGAAAAGATCAA
AGGATCTTCTTGAGATCCTTTTTTTCTGCGCGTAATCTGCTGCTTGCAAACAAAAAAACCACCGCTACCA
GCGGTGGTTTGTTTGCCGGATCAAGAGCTACCAACTCTTTTTCCGAAGGTAACTGGCTTCAGCAGAGCGC
AGATACCAAATACTGTTCTTCTAGTGTAGCCGTAGTTAGGCCACCACTTCAAGAACTCTGTAGCACCGCC
TACATACCTCGCTCTGCTAATCCTGTTACCAGTGGCTGCTGCCAGTGGCGATAAGTCGTGTCTTACCGGG
TTGGACTCAAGACGATAGTTACCGGATAAGGCGCAGCGGTCGGGCTGAACGGGGGGTTCGTGCACACAGC
CCAGCTTGGAGCGAACGACCTACACCGAACTGAGATACCTACAGCGTGAGCTATGAGAAAGCGCCACGCT
TCCCGAAGGGAGAAAGGCGGACAGGTATCCGGTAAGCGGCAGGGTCGGAACAGGAGAGCGCACGAGGGAG
CTTCCAGGGGGAAACGCCTGGTATCTTTATAGTCCTGTCGGGTTTCGCCACCTCTGACTTGAGCGTCGAT
TTTTGTGATGCTCGTCAGGGGGGCGGAGCCTATGGAAAAACGCCAGCAACGCGGCCTTTTTACGGTTCCT
GGCCTTTTGCTGGCCTTTTGCTCACATGT
